>Addgene plasmid #229377 | pXTK140 [Linker_MCS-L5_PartType5-10] | addgene full sequence | sequence record 464859 | Addgene NGS Result
TTGAGATCCTTTTTTTCTGCGCGTAATCTGCTGCTTGCAAACAAAAAAACCACCGCTACCAGCGGTGGTT
TGTTTGCCGGATCAAGAGCTACCAACTCTTTTTCCGAAGGTAACTGGCTTCAGCAGAGCGCAGATACCAA
ATACTGTTCTTCTAGTGTAGCCGTAGTTAGGCCACCACTTCAAGAACTCTGTAGCACCGCCTACATACCT
CGCTCTGCTAATCCTGTTACCAGTGGCTGCTGCCAGTGGCGATAAGTCGTGTCTTACCGGGTTGGACTCA
AGACGATAGTTACCGGATAAGGCGCAGCGGTCGGGCTGAACGGGGGGTTCGTGCACACAGCCCAGCTTGG
AGCGAACGACCTACACCGAACTGAGATACCTACAGCGTGAGCTATGAGAAAGCGCCACGCTTCCCGAAGG
GAGAAAGGCGGACAGGTATCCGGTAAGCGGCAGGGTCGGAACAGGAGAGCGCACGAGGGAGCTTCCAGGG
GGAAACGCCTGGTATCTTTATAGTCCTGTCGGGTTTCGCCACCTCTGACTTGAGCGTCGATTTTTGTGAT
GCTCGTCAGGGGGGCGGAGCCTATGGAAAAACGCCAGCAACGCGAGTCGGTCTCTAACGGCGGCCGCAAG
CTTGCATGCCTGCAGGTCGACTCTAGAGGATCCCCGGGTACCGAGCTCGAATTCGCGCGGCCGCGGCCTA
GGCGGCCTACATGAGACCAGAGTAGCCCGCCTAATGAGCGGGCTTTTTTTTAATTCCCCTATTTGTTTAT
TTTTCTAAATACATTCAAATATGTATCCGCTCATGAGACAATAACCCTGATAAATGCTTCAATAATATTG
AAAAAGGAAGAGTATGAGCATTCAGCATTTTCGTGTGGCGCTGATTCCGTTTTTTGCGGCGTTTTGCCTG
CCGGTGTTTGCGCATCCGGAAACCCTGGTGAAAGTGAAAGATGCGGAAGATCAACTGGGTGCGCGCGTGG
GCTATATTGAACTGGATCTGAACAGCGGCAAAATTCTGGAATCTTTTCGTCCGGAAGAACGTTTTCCGAT
GATGAGCACCTTTAAAGTGCTGCTGTGCGGTGCGGTTCTGAGCCGTGTGGATGCGGGCCAGGAACAACTG
GGCCGTCGTATTCATTATAGCCAGAACGATCTGGTGGAATATAGCCCGGTGACCGAAAAACATCTGACCG
ATGGCATGACCGTGCGTGAACTGTGCAGCGCGGCGATTACCATGAGCGATAACACCGCGGCGAACCTGCT
GCTGACGACCATTGGCGGTCCGAAAGAACTGACCGCGTTTCTGCATAACATGGGCGATCATGTGACCCGT
CTGGATCGTTGGGAACCGGAACTGAACGAAGCGATTCCGAACGATGAACGTGATACCACCATGCCGGCAG
CAATGGCGACCACCCTGCGTAAACTGCTGACGGGTGAGCTGCTGACCCTGGCAAGCCGCCAGCAACTGAT
TGATTGGATGGAAGCGGATAAAGTGGCGGGTCCGCTGCTGCGTAGCGCGCTGCCGGCTGGCTGGTTTATT
GCGGATAAAAGCGGTGCGGGCGAACGTGGCAGCCGTGGCATTATTGCGGCGCTGGGCCCGGATGGTAAAC
CGAGCCGTATTGTGGTGATTTATACCACCGGCAGCCAGGCGACGATGGATGAACGTAACCGTCAGATTGC
GGAAATTGGCGCGAGCCTGATTAAACATTGGTAAACCGATACAATTAAAGGCTCCTTTTGGAGCCTTTTT
TTTTGGACGACCCTTGTCAGATCAAAGGATCTTC
Features (pLannotate 1.2.2; 5 found; start..end, strand, type, name):
      1..589     +  rep_origin     ori: high-copy-number ColE1/pMB1/pBR322/pUC origin of replication
    628..684     -  misc_feature   MCS: pUC18/19 multiple cloning site
    762..853     +  promoter       AmpR promoter: bla
    854..1711    +  CDS            bla: BLAT_ECOLX - Experimental evidence at protein level: Swiss-Prot protein existence level 1. TEM-type are the most prevalent beta-lactamases in enterobacteria; they hydrolyze the beta-lactam bond in susceptible beta-lactam antibiotics, thus conferring resistance to penicillins and cephalosporins. TEM-3 and TEM-4 are capable of hydrolyzing cefotaxime and ceftazidime. TEM-5 is capable of hydrolyzing ceftazidime. TEM-6 is capable of hydrolyzing ceftazidime and aztreonam. TEM-8/CAZ-2, TEM- 16/CAZ-7 and TEM-24/CAZ-6 are markedly active against ceftazidime. IRT- 4 shows resistance to beta-lactamase in
   1718..1757    +  terminator     fd terminator: central terminator from bacteriophage fd (Otsuka and Kunisawa, 1982)
