[The description below was written by a language model from this plasmid's Addgene catalogue record and pLannotate feature annotations shown in this document.]
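Description:
pXTK140 [Linker_MCS-L5_PartType5-10] is a small (about 1.8 kb) Golden Gate part plasmid from the XanthoMoClo modular cloning toolkit, which was developed for genetic engineering of the bacterial genera Xanthobacter and Roseixanthobacter. It is built on the pXTK backbone, catalogued as a bacterial expression vector, and is maintained in E. coli as a storage vehicle for one standardized part. The annotated backbone is minimal. It comprises a ColE1/pMB1/pUC-type origin of replication and a TEM beta-lactamase gene (bla) driven by its native AmpR promoter, which confers ampicillin resistance, followed by a bacteriophage fd terminator. The catalogue lists the plasmid as low copy, whereas the automated annotation labels the origin as a high-copy type, and the record does not resolve this difference.

The payload is a short synthetic part, the MCS-L5 linker. It corresponds to the annotated 57-nt region matching the pUC18/19 multiple cloning site, which lies in reverse orientation between the origin and the resistance cassette. The part name indicates that it spans part-type positions 5 through 10 in the toolkit's assembly scheme. This suggests that it fills several consecutive slots in a hierarchical assembly and leaves a conventional polylinker in the resulting vector. That reading is an inference from the name, since the record gives no further explanation. The plasmid carries no promoter, coding sequence or reporter other than the selection marker. The flanking Type IIS recognition sites, the overhangs and the enzyme used to release the part are not annotated or stated, and the cloning sites are listed as unknown. The stated use is as a building block for Golden Gate construction of XanthoMoClo vectors.
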