Addgene plasmid #229377: pXTK140 [Linker_MCS-L5_PartType5-10]
Purpose: XanthoMoClo Golden Gate Part Plasmid for cloning, contains Linker_MCS-L5_PartType5-10
Depositing lab: Michael Springer. Depositing organization: Harvard Medical School. Publication: XanthoMoClo horizontal line A Robust Modular Cloning Genetic Toolkit for the Genera Xanthobacter and Roseixanthobacter. Soltysiak MPM, Ory ALH, Lee AD, Christophersen CE, Jalihal AP, Springer M. ACS Synth Biol. 2025 Apr 18;14(4):1173-1190. doi: 10.1021/acssynbio.4c00806. Epub 2025 Mar 13. PubMed 40080684.
Backbone
  Vector backbone: pXTK
  Vector type: Bacterial Expression
Growth in bacteria
  Bacterial resistance: Ampicillin, 100 μg/mL
  Growth temperature: 37°C
  Growth strain: DH5alpha
  Copy number: Low Copy
Gene/Insert
  Gene/Insert name: MCS-L5 Linker (alt name: Linker_MCS-L5_PartType5-10)
  Species: Synthetic
  Cloning method: Restriction Enzyme; 5′ cloning site unknown (unknown if destroyed)
Terms and licenses: Academic/Nonprofit Terms; Industry Terms: Not Available to Industry
How to cite: pXTK140 [Linker_MCS-L5_PartType5-10] was a gift from Michael Springer (Addgene plasmid # 229377 ; http://n2t.net/addgene:229377 ; RRID:Addgene_229377)
